>Addgene plasmid #72443 | pLenti CMV_mIFP IRES EGFP | addgene partial sequence | sequence record 140798 | mIFP-F 5'-TGTCTTGCCTGCGCTCTATG-3'
TGGGCGTTGGCGCGACCCTGGTTTGCTCTCTGATGGTGTCTGGTCGTCTGTGGGGTCTGATCGCTTGCCA
CCACTACGAACCGCGCTTCGTTCCGTTCCACATTCGCGCTGCTGGCGAAGCGCTGGCGGAAACTTGTGCG
ATCCGCATCGCGACGCTGGAGAGCTTTGCACAGTCTCAGTCCAAAGATATCGAGGGCAGAGGAAGTCTGC
TAACATGCGGTGACGTCGAGGAGAATCCTGGCCCAATGAATATCGAAGAGTTCTTCGAGCTGAGTGCCGG
GAAGTGGTTTTCCCACCGGACTTCCCACCACCTGGCTTTTAAGCAGTCCGAAGACGGCAAGTCTGATCTG
GTGATAGAGAGTCTGGCCGCAGATCACCCCGAGGTGATCAAACTCTGTGAGCTGTACGAGGTGCCTGCTT
CAGCCGCAAGTTGCGGCGCAAGAGTTTCCTGGAACGGCACCATGGAATGGGATGAGGAGAAACATACAGG
GTCCACCGTGCTGGCTACCGTGCCCGACGTGGATAACCCCAACGAAGGCAGGCTCCTGCGCGAGATGGGT
TACGCTGAGAAAGCTCCCGTGGCAGGCCGCTACAAAATGGGCGACGATGGAGCACTGACTCTGACCACAG
AATACGAGACCATGTGGTCAGAAGAACGGCTGTGGTTCGCAAGCCCCAACCTCCGCATGCGGGTCTCCGT
TCTCAAGAGGTTCGGCGGGTTCTCAATGGCCAGCTTTACCAGTGAGATACGGATGGGAGGATCCCCAGCC
GCAGCCAAAGCAGAGGAAGCCGCCAATAGCGCATCCTCATGACTCGAGTACTCCGGTATTGCGGTACCCT
TGTACGCCTGTTTTATACTCCCTTCCCGTAACTTAGACGCACAAAACCAAGTTCAATAGAAGGGGGTACA
AACCAGTACCACCACGAACAAGCACTTCTGTTTCCCCGGTGATGTCGTATAGACTGCTTGCGTGGTTGAA
AGCGACGGATCCGTTATCCGCTTATGTACTTCGAGAAGCCCAGTACCACCTC
