>Addgene plasmid #72443 | pLenti CMV_mIFP IRES EGFP | addgene partial sequence | sequence record 147930 | EXFP-R 5'-GTCTTGTAGTTGCCGTCGTC-3'
ACGTAGCCTTCGGGCATGGCGGACTTGAAGAAGTCGTGCTGCTTCATGTGGTCGGGGTAGCGGCTGAAGC
ACTGCACGCCGTAGGTCAGGGTGGTCACGAGGGTGGGCCAGGGCACGGGCAGCTTGCCGGTGGTGCAGAT
GAACTTCAGGGTCAGCTTGCCGTAGGTGGCATCGCCCTCGCCCTCGCCGGACACGCTGAACTTGTGGCCG
TTTACGTCGCCGTCCAGCTCGACCAGGATGGGCACCACCCCGGTGAACAGCTCCTCGCCCTTGCTCACCA
TCGTACGGATCCTATCCAATTCGCTTTATGATAACAATCTGTGATTGTCACCATAAGCAGCCACAATAAA
ATAAAAGGAAACACGGACACCCAAAGTAGTCGGTTCCGCCACGGACTTGCGCGTTACGACAGGCCAATCA
CTGGTTTGTGACCACCTGCTCCGAGGTTGGGATTAGCCGCATTCAGGGGCCGGAGGATTCTTATGTAGCT
CAATAGGCTCTTCACACCTTGTTCACAACTAGCGTCCCATGGCGTTAGCCATAGGTAGGCCGCCAACGCA
GCCTGGACCACCGTCACCGGTGAGGGATGTCCAGACTCATCAGCCTAAGCTACACTCTGGGGTTGAGTGC
TGAGCGCAACGCATCGAAGATTCCGAGGTGGTACTGGGCTTCTCGAAGTACATAAGCGGATAACGGATCC
GTCGCTTTCAACCACGCAAGCAGTCTATACGACATCACCGGGGAAACAGAAGTGCTTGTTCGTGGTGGTA
CTGGTTTGTACCCCCTTCTATTGAACTTGGTTTTGTGCGTCTAAGTTACGGGAAGGGAGTATAAAACAGG
CGTACAAGGGTACCGCAATACCGGAGTACTCGAGTCATGAGGATGCGCTATTGGCGGCTTCCTCTGCTTT
GGCTGCGGCTGGGGATCCTCCCATCCGTATCTCACTGGTAAAGCTGGCCATTGAGAACCCGCCGAA
