>Addgene plasmid #72443 | pLenti CMV_mIFP IRES EGFP | depositor partial sequence | sequence record 147931 | mIFP T2A HO1 IRES EGFP
ATGTCGGTACCGCTGACTACCTCAGCATTCGGCCACGCGTTTCTGGCTAACTGTGAACGCGAGCAGATCC
ACCTGGCGGGCTCCATTCAGCCGCACGGTATCCTGCTGGCTGTGAAAGAGCCGGACAACGTGGTGATCCA
GGCTTCTATTAACGCTGCGGAGTTCCTGAACACCAACTCTGTTGTTGGCCGTCCGCTGCGTGACCTGGGC
GGCGATCTGCCTTTGCAGATCCTGCCGCACCTGAACGGCCCGCTGCACCTGGCTCCGATGACCCTGCGTT
GTACCGTGGGTTCTCCGCCGCGTCGTGTGGACTGTACCATTCATCGTCCGTCTAACGGCGGCCTGATCGT
AGAACTGGAACCAGCAACCAAGACCACTAACATTGCGCCGGCTCTGGACGGTGCGTTTCATCGTATCACT
TCTTCATCCTCCCTGATGGGCCTGTGTGACGAAACCGCGACTATTATCCGTGAGATTACTGGCTACGACC
GTGTGATGGTAGTACGTTTCGATGAAGAGGGTAATGGCGAAATTCTGTCCGAACGTCGTCGTGCGGACCT
GGAAGCGTTCCTGGGTAACCGCTACCCGGCGTCTACTATTCCGCAGATCGCTCGTCGCCTGTACGAACAT
AACCGTGTTCGCCTGCTGGTAGATGTGAACTATACTCCGGTTCCGCTACAGCCGCGCATCAGCCCGCTGA
ACGGTCGTGATCTGGATATGTCCCTGTCTTGCCTGCGCTCTATGTCCCCGATCCACCAGAAATACATGCA
GGACATGGGCGTTGGCGCGACCCTGGTTTGCTCTCTGATGGTGTCTGGTCGTCTGTGGGGTCTGATCGCT
TGCCACCACTACGAACCGCGCTTCGTTCCGTTCCACATTCGCGCTGCTGGCGAAGCGCTGGCGGAAACTT
GTGCGATCCGCATCGCGACGCTGGAGAGCTTTGCACAGTCTCAGTCCAAAGATATCGAGGGCAGAGGAAG
TCTGCTAACATGCGGTGACGTCGAGGAGAATCCTGGCCCAATGAATATCGAAGAGTTCTTCGAGCTGAGT
GCCGGGAAGTGGTTTTCCCACCGGACTTCCCACCACCTGGCTTTTAAGCAGTCCGAAGACGGCAAGTCTG
ATCTGGTGATAGAGAGTCTGGCCGCAGATCACCCCGAGGTGATCAAACTCTGTGAGCTGTACGAGGTGCC
TGCTTCAGCCGCAAGTTGCGGCGCAAGAGTTTCCTGGAACGGCACCATGGAATGGGATGAGGAGAAACAT
ACAGGGTCCACCGTGCTGGCTACCGTGCCCGACGTGGATAACCCCAACGAAGGCAGGCTCCTGCGCGAGA
TGGGTTACGCTGAGAAAGCTCCCGTGGCAGGCCGCTACAAAATGGGCGACGATGGAGCACTGACTCTGAC
CACAGAATACGAGACCATGTGGTCAGAAGAACGGCTGTGGTTCGCAAGCCCCAACCTCCGCATGCGGGTC
TCCGTTCTCAAGAGGTTCGGCGGGTTCTCAATGGCCAGCTTTACCAGTGAGATACGGATGGGAGGATCCC
CAGCCGCAGCCAAAGCAGAGGAAGCCGCCAATAGCGCATCCTCATGACTCGAGTACTCCGGTATTGCGGT
ACCCTTGTACGCCTGTTTTATACTCCCTTCCCGTAACTTAGACGCACAAAACCAAGTTCAATAGAAGGGG
GTACAAACCAGTACCACCACGAACAAGCACTTCTGTTTCCCCGGTGATGTCGTATAGACTGCTTGCGTGG
TTGAAAGCGACGGATCCGTTATCCGCTTATGTACTTCGAGAAGCCCAGTACCACCTCGGAATCTTCGATG
CGTTGCGCTCAGCACTCAACCCCAGAGTGTAGCTTAGGCTGATGAGTCTGGACATCCCTCACCGGTGACG
GTGGTCCAGGCTGCGTTGGCGGCCTACCTATGGCTAACGCCATGGGACGCTAGTTGTGAACAAGGTGTGA
AGAGCCTATTGAGCTACATAAGAATCCTCCGGCCCCTGAATGCGGCTAATCCCAACCTCGGAGCAGGTGG
TCACAAACCAGTGATTGGCCTGTCGTAACGCGCAAGTCCGTGGCGGAACCGACTACTTTGGGTGTCCGTG
TTTCCTTTTATTTTATTGTGGCTGCTTATGGTGACAATCACAGATTGTTATCATAAAGCGAATTGGATAG
GATCCGTACGATGGTGAGCAAGGGCGAGGAGCTGTTCACCGGGGTGGTGCCCATCCTGGTCGAGCTGGAC
GGCGACGTAAACGGCCACAAGTTCAGCGTGTCCGGCGAGGGCGAGGGCGATGCCACCTACGGCAAGCTGA
CCCTGAAGTTCATCTGCACCACCGGCAAGCTGCCCGTGCCCTGGCCCACCCTCGTGACCACCCTGACCTA
CGGCGTGCAGTGCTTCAGCCGCTACCCCGACCACATGAAGCAGCACGACTTCTTCAAGTCCGCCATGCCC
GAAGGCTACGTCCAGGAGCGCACCATCTTCTTCAAGGACGACGGCAACTACAAGACCCGCGCCGAGGTGA
AGTTCGAGGGCGACACCCTGGTGAACCGCATCGAGCTGAAGGGCATCGACTTCAAGGAGGACGGCAACAT
CCTGGGGCACAAGCTGGAGTACAACTACAACAGCCACAACGTCTATATCATGGCCGACAAGCAGAAGAAC
GGCATCAAGGCCAACTTCAAGATCCGCCACAACATCGAGGACGGCAGCGTGCAGCTCGCCGACCACTACC
AGCAGAACACCCCCATCGGCGACGGCCCCGTGCTGCTGCCCGACAACCACTACCTGAGCACCCAGTCCGC
CCTGAGCAAAGACCCCAACGAGAAGCGCGATCACATGGTCCTGCTGGAGTTCGTGACCGCCGCCGGGATC
ACTCTCGGCATGGACGAGCTGTACAAGTAA
