[The description below was written by a language model from this plasmid's Addgene catalogue record.]
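Description:
pLenti CMV_mIFP IRES EGFP is a lentiviral mammalian expression plasmid built on the pLentiCMV dest#2 backbone. It is propagated in bacteria under ampicillin selection, and the record lists puromycin as the selectable marker for transduced or transfected mammalian cells. As a lentiviral transfer vector it would be expected to carry the usual viral elements for packaging and integration, but no feature table is supplied, so the specific LTR configuration, packaging signal, origin of replication and the promoter driving the puromycin marker are not documented here. The copy number is recorded as unknown.

The payload is an insert of about 3.2 kb described as mIFP T2A HO1 IRES EGFP; the plasmid and backbone names indicate that it is driven by a CMV promoter. mIFP is a naturally monomeric infrared fluorescent protein developed for protein labelling in vivo. It is joined through a T2A self-cleaving peptide to HO1, which presumably denotes heme oxygenase-1, an enzyme that produces biliverdin; infrared fluorescent proteins of this class generally need biliverdin as a chromophore, so co-expression would be expected to boost the signal, although the record does not state this rationale. The T2A element lets both proteins be made from one open reading frame as separate polypeptides. A downstream IRES then allows cap-independent translation of EGFP from the same transcript, giving a green reference signal that marks expressing cells and can serve to normalise infrared fluorescence. The stated purpose is expression of mIFP and EGFP in mammalian cells, either by direct transfection or by lentiviral delivery for stable expression.
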