Addgene plasmid #72443: pLenti CMV_mIFP IRES EGFP
Purpose: Expressing mIFP and EGFP in mammalian cells
Depositing lab: Xiaokun Shu. Depositing organization: University of California, San Francisco (UCSF). Publication: A naturally monomeric infrared fluorescent protein for protein labeling in vivo. Yu D, Baird MA, Allen JR, Howe ES, Klassen MP, Reade A, Makhijani K, Song Y, Liu S, Murthy Z, Zhang SQ, Weiner OD, Kornberg TB, Jan YN, Davidson MW, Shu X. Nat Methods. 2015 Aug;12(8):763-765. doi: 10.1038/nmeth.3447. Epub 2015 Jun 22. PubMed 26098020.
Backbone
  Vector backbone: pLentiCMV dest#2
  Vector type: Mammalian Expression, Lentiviral
  Selectable markers: Puromycin
Growth in bacteria
  Bacterial resistance: Ampicillin, 100 μg/mL
  Growth temperature: 37°C
  Growth strain: NEB Stable
  Copy number: Unknown
Gene/Insert
  Gene/Insert name: mIFP T2A HO1 IRES EGFP
  Insert size (bp): 3200
Terms and licenses: Academic/Nonprofit Terms; Industry Terms: Not Available to Industry
How to cite: pLenti CMV_mIFP IRES EGFP was a gift from Xiaokun Shu (Addgene plasmid # 72443 ; http://n2t.net/addgene:72443 ; RRID:Addgene_72443)
